>Addgene plasmid #16435 | pCMV-Neo-Bam p53 V143A | addgene partial sequence | sequence record 23175 | Bglob-intron-F 5'-ctggtcatcatcctgccttt-3'
ACCGGGCCCCTCTGCTAACCATTGGTTCATGGCCTTCCTTCTCTTTCCTACAGCTCCTGGGCAACGTGCT
GGTTGTTGTGCTGTCTCATCATTTTGGCAAAGAATTCCTCGACGGATCCCGCTAGAGCCACCGTCCAGGG
AGCAGGTAGCTGCTGGGCTCCGGGGACACTTTGCGTTCGGGCTGGGAGCGTGCTTTCCACGACGGTGACA
CGCTTCCCTGGATTGGCAGCCAGACTGCCTTCCGGGTCACTGCCATGGAGGAGCCGCAGTCAGATCCTAG
CGTCGAGCCCCCTCTGAGTCAGGAAACATTTTCAGACCTATGGAAACTACTTCCTGAAAACAACGTTCTG
TCCCCCTTGCCGTCCCAAGCAATGGATGATTTGATGCTGTCCCCGGACGATATTGAACAATGGTTCACTG
AAGACCCAGGTCCAGATGAAGCTCCCAGAATGCCAGAGGCTGCTCCCCGCGTGGCCCCTGCACCAGCAGC
TCCTACACCGGCGGCCCCTGCACCAGCCCCCTCCTGGCCCCTGTCATCTTCTGTCCCTTCCCAGAAAACC
TACCAGGGCAGCTACGGTTTCCGTCTGGGCTTCTTGCATTCTGGGACAGCCAAGTCTGTGACTTGCACGT
ACTCCCCTGCCCTCAACAAGATGTTTTGCCAACTGGCCAAGACCTGCCCTGCNGCAGCTGTGGGTTGATT
CCACACCCCCGCCCGGCACCCGCGTCCGCGCCATGGCCATCTACAAGCAGTCACAGCACATGGACGGAGG
TTGTGAGGCGCTGCCCCCACATGAGCGCTGCT
