[The description below was written by a language model from this plasmid's Addgene catalogue record.]
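Description:
pCMV-Neo-Bam p53 V143A, also known as pC53-SCX3, is a mammalian expression plasmid built on the pCMV-Neo-Bam backbone (about 6.6 kb without insert). It is propagated in E. coli under ampicillin selection and carries a neomycin resistance marker, so transfected mammalian cells can be selected with G418 to obtain stable populations or colonies. No feature table accompanies the record, so the promoter is not explicitly listed. The backbone name implies a cytomegalovirus promoter driving the insert, but details such as the polyadenylation signal, the promoter controlling the neomycin cassette and the bacterial origin are not stated.

The payload is an approximately 1.8 kb human TP53 cDNA bearing the V143A substitution, a mutant allele recovered from the human colorectal tumour CX3. According to the depositor's notes, an XbaI fragment spanning from 130 nucleotides upstream of the start codon to position 1671 was blunt-ended, fitted with BamHI linkers and inserted into the vector's unique BamHI site. The site is retained at both ends, so the insert can be released with BamHI, but because the cloning is non-directional, the orientation depends on the clone chosen. No epitope tags or reporters are recorded.

The associated work examined suppression of human colorectal carcinoma cell growth by wild-type p53. This suggests the plasmid serves as a tumour-derived mutant counterpart to a wild-type p53 expression construct, for example in transfection and G418 colony-formation experiments comparing the growth effects of mutant and normal p53.
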