Addgene plasmid #16435: pCMV-Neo-Bam p53 V143A
Depositing lab: Bert Vogelstein. Depositing organization: Johns Hopkins University and School of Medicine. Publication: Suppression of human colorectal carcinoma cell growth by wild-type p53. Baker SJ, Markowitz S, Fearon ER, Willson JK, Vogelstein B. Science. 1990 Aug 24. 249(4971):912-5. 10.1126/science.2144057 PubMed 2144057.
Backbone
  Vector backbone: pCMV-Neo-Bam
  Backbone manufacturer: Vogelstein Lab
  Backbone size w/o insert (bp): 6600
  Vector type: Mammalian Expression
  Selectable markers: Neomycin (select with G418)
Growth in bacteria
  Bacterial resistance: Ampicillin, 100 μg/mL
  Growth temperature: 37°C
  Growth strain: DH5alpha
  Copy number: Unknown
Gene/Insert
  Gene/Insert name: p53 V143A (alt name: p53)
  Species: H. sapiens (human)
  Insert size (bp): 1800
  Mutation: V143A. Mutant cDNA from human colorectal tumor CX3.
  Entrez Gene: TP53 (a.k.a. BCC7, BMFS5, LFS1, P53, TRP53)
  Cloning method: Restriction Enzyme; 5′ cloning site BamHI (not destroyed); 3′ cloning site BamHI (not destroyed)
  Sequencing primers: 5′ n/a
Terms and licenses: Academic/Nonprofit Terms; Industry Terms: Not Available to Industry
Depositor comments: A 1.8kb XbaI fragment encoding mutant p53 (from nucleotide -130 to 1671 relative to the ATG) was blunt-ended and ligated to BamHI linkers. This was then cloned into the unique BamHI site in the pCMV-Neo-Bam vector. This plasmid is also known as pC53-SCX3.
How to cite: pCMV-Neo-Bam p53 V143A was a gift from Bert Vogelstein (Addgene plasmid # 16435 ; http://n2t.net/addgene:16435 ; RRID:Addgene_16435)
